>Addgene plasmid #164761 | LjUBQ:MtPIP1:T35s | addgene full sequence | sequence record 324506 | Addgene NGS Result
CCGCCGATGACGCGGGACAAGCCGTTTTACGTTTGGAACTGACAGAACCGCAACGTTGAAGGAGCCACTC
AGCCGCGGGTTTCTGGAGTTTAATGAGCTAAGCACATACGTCAGAAACCATTATTGCGCGTTCAAAAGTC
GCCTAAGGTCACTATCAGCTAGCAAATATTTCTTGTCAAAAATGCTCCACTGACGTTCCATAAATTCCCC
TCGGTATCCAATTAGAGTCTCATATTCACTCTCAAATGATTGAACAAGATGGATTGCACGCAGGTTCTCC
GGCCGCTTGGGTGGAGAGGCTATTCGGCTATGACTGGGCACAACAGACAATCGGCTGCTCTGATGCCGCC
GTGTTCCGGCTGTCAGCGCAGGGGCGCCCGGTTCTTTTTGTCAAGACCGACCTGTCCGGTGCCCTGAATG
AACTCCAAGACGAGGCAGCGCGGCTATCGTGGCTGGCCACGACGGGCGTTCCTTGCGCAGCTGTGCTCGA
CGTTGTCACTGAAGCGGGAAGGGACTGGCTGCTATTGGGCGAAGTGCCGGGGCAGGATCTCCTGTCATCT
CACCTTGCTCCTGCCGAGAAAGTATCCATCATGGCTGATGCAATGCGGCGGCTGCATACGCTTGATCCGG
CTACCTGCCCATTCGACCACCAAGCGAAACATCGCATCGAGCGAGGACGTACTCGGATGGAAGCCGGTCT
TGTCGATCAGGATGATCTGGACGAAGAGCATCAGGGGCTCGCGCCAGCCGAACTGTTCGCCAGGCTCAAG
GCGCGGATGCCCGACGGCGAGGATCTCGTCGTGACCCAGGGCGATGCCTGCTTGCCGAATATCATGGTGG
AAAATGGCCGCTTTTCTGGATTCATCGACTGTGGCCGGCTGGGTGTGGCGGACCGCTATCAGGACATAGC
GTTGGCTACCCGTGATATTGCTGAAGAGCTTGGCGGCGAATGGGCTGACCGCTTCCTCGTGCTTTACGGT
ATCGCCGCTCCCGATTCGCAGCGCATCGCCTTCTATCGCCTTCTTGACGAGTTCTTCTGAGCTTGTCAAG
CAGATCGTTCAAACATTTGGCAATAAAGTTTCTTAAGATTGAATCCTGTTGCCGGTCTTGCGATGATTAT
CATATAATTTCTGTTGAATTACGTTAAGCATGTAATAATTAACATGTAATGCATGACGTTATTTATGAGA
TGGGTTTTTATGATTAGAGTCCCGCAATTATACATTTAATACGCGATAGAAAACAAAATATAGCGCGCAA
ACTAGGATAAATTATCGCGCGCGGTGTCATCTATGTTACTAGATCGACGCTGGATCCGAATTCGGCAGGG
CCCACTGCATCCACCCCAGTACATTAAAAACGTCCGCAATGTGTTATTAAGTTGTCTAAGCGTCAATTTG
TTTACACCACAATATATCCTGCCACCAGCCAGCCAACAGCTCCCCGACCGGCAGCTCGGCACAAAATCAC
CACTCGATACAGGCAGCCCATCAGCCGTGCGGCTGCATGAAATCCTGGCCGGTTTGTCTGATGCCAAGCT
GGCGGCCTGGCCGGCCAGCTTGGCCGCTGAAGAAACCGAGCGCCGCCGTCTAAAAAGGTGATGTGTATTT
GAGTAAAACAGCTTGCGTCATGCGGTCGCTGCGTATATGATGCGATGAGTAAATAAACAAATACGCAAGG
GGAACGCATGAAGGTTATCGCTGTACTTAACCAGAAAGGCGGGTCAGGCAAGACGACCATCGCAACCCAT
CTAGCCCGCGCCCTGCAACTCGCCGGGGCCGATGTTCTGTTAGTCGATTCCGATCCCCAGGGCAGTGCCC
GCGATTGGGCGGCCGTGCGGGAAGATCAACCGCTAACCGTTGTCGGCATCGACCGCCCGACGATTGACCG
CGACGTGAAGGCCATCGGCCGGCGCGACTTCGTAGTGATCGACGGAGCGCCCCAGGCGGCGGACTTGGCT
GTGTCCGCGATCAAGGCAGCCGACTTCGTGCTGATTCCGGTGCAGCCAAGCCCTTACGACATATGGGCCA
CCGCCGACCTGGTGGAGCTGGTTAAGCAGCGCATTGAGGTCACGGATGGAAGGCTACAAGCGGCCTTTGT
CGTGTCGCGGGCGATCAAAGGCACGCGCATCGGCGGTGAGGTTGCCGAGGCGCTGGCCGGGTACGAGCTG
CCCATTCTTGAGTCCCGTATCACGCAGCGCGTGAGCTACCCAGGCACTGCCGCCGCCGGCACAACCGTTC
TTGAATCAGAACCCGAGGGCGACGCTGCCCGCGAGGTCCAGGCGCTGGCCGCTGAAATTAAATCAAAACT
CATTTGAGTTAATGAGGTAAAGAGAAAATGAGCAAAAGCACAAACACGCTAAGTGCCGGCCGTCCGAGCG
CACGCAGCAGCAAGGCTGCAACGTTGGCCAGCCTGGCAGACACGCCAGCCATGAAGCGGGTCAACTTTCA
GTTGCCGGCGGAGGATCACACCAAGCTGAAGATGTACGCGGTACGCCAAGGCAAGACCATTACCGAGCTG
CTATCTGAATACATCGCGCAGCTACCAGAGTAAATGAGCAAATGAATAAATGAGTAGATGAATTTTAGCG
GCTAAAGGAGGCGGCATGGAAAATCAAGAACAACCAGGCACCGACGCCGTGGAATGCCCCATGTGTGGAG
GAACGGGCGGTTGGCCAGGCGTAAGCGGCTGGGTTGTCTGCCGGCCCTGCAATGGCACTGGAACCCCCAA
GCCCGAGGAATCGGCGTGAGCGGTCGCAAACCATCCGGCCCGGTACAAATCGGCGCGGCGCTGGGTGATG
ACCTGGTGGAGAAGTTGAAGGCCGCGCAGGCCGCCCAGCGGCAACGCATCGAGGCAGAAGCACGCCCCGG
TGAATCGTGGCAAGCGGCCGCTGATCGAATCCGCAAAGAATCCCGGCAACCGCCGGCAGCCGGTGCGTCG
TCGATTAGGAAGCCGCCCAAGGGCGACGAGCAACCAGATTTTTTCGTTCCGATGCTCTATGACGTGGGCA
CCCGCGATAGTCGCAGCATCATGGACGTGGCCGTTTTCCGTCTGTCGAAGCGTGACCGACGAGCTGGCGA
GGTGATCCGCTACGAGCTTCCAGACGGGCACGTAGAGGTTTCCGCAGGGCCGGCCGGCATGGCCAGTGTG
TGGGATTACGACCTGGTACTGATGGCGGTTTCCCATCTAACCGAATCCATGAACCGATACCGGGAAGGGA
AGGGAGACAAGCCCGGCCGCGTGTTCCGTCCACACGTTGCGGACGTACTCAAGTTCTGCCGGCGAGCCGA
TGGCGGAAAGCAGAAAGACGACCTGGTAGAAACCTGCATTCGGTTAAACACCACGCACGTTGCCATGCAG
CGTACGAAGAAGGCCAAGAACGGCCGCCTGGTGACGGTATCCGAGGGTGAAGCCTTGATTAGCCGCTACA
AGATCGTAAAGAGCGAAACCGGGCGGCCGGAGTACATCGAGATCGAGCTAGCTGATTGGATGTACCGCGA
GATCACAGAAGGCAAGAACCCGGACGTGCTGACGGTTCACCCCGATTACTTTTTGATCGATCCCGGCATC
GGCCGTTTTCTCTACCGCCTGGCACGCCGCGCCGCAGGCAAGGCAGAAGCCAGATGGTTGTTCAAGACGA
TCTACGAACGCAGTGGCAGCGCCGGAGAGTTCAAGAAGTTCTGTTTCACCGTGCGCAAGCTGATCGGGTC
AAATGACCTGCCGGAGTACGATTTGAAGGAGGAGGCGGGGCAGGCTGGCCCGATCCTAGTCATGCGCTAC
CGCAACCTGATCGAGGGCGAAGCATCCGCCGGTTCCTAATGTACGGAGCAGATGCTAGGGCAAATTGCCC
TAGCAGGGGAAAAAGGTCGAAAAAGCTTCTTTCCTGTGGATAGCACGTACATTGGGAACCCAAAGCCGTA
CATTGGGAACCGGAACCCGTACATTGGGAACCCAAAGCCGTACATTGGGAACCGGTCACACATGTAAGTG
ACTGATATAAAAGAGAAAAAAGGCGATTTTTCCGCCTAAAACTCTTTAAAACTTATTAAAACTCTTAAAA
CCCGCCTGGCCTGTGCATAACTGTCTGGCCAGCGCACAGCCGAAGAGCTGCAAAAAGCGCCTACCCTTCG
GTCGCTGCGCTCCCTACGCCCCGCCGCTTCGCGTCGGCCTATCGCGGCCGCTGGCCGCTCAAAAATGGCT
GGCCTACGGCCAGGCAATCTACCAGGGCGCGGACAAGCCGCGCCGTCGCCACTCGACCGCCGGCGCCCAC
ATCAAGGCACCGAGCTCCCATCCCCCCAGGGGCTGCGCCCCTCGGCCGCGAACGGCCTCACCCCAAAAAT
GGCAGCGCTGGCCAATTCGTGCGCGGAACCCCTATTTGTTTATTTTTCTAAATACATTCAAATATGTATC
CGCTCATGAGACAATAACCTTGATAAATGCTTCAATAATATTGAAAAAGGAAGAGTATGGCTAAAATGAG
AATATCACCGGAATTGAAAAAACTGATCGAAAAATACCGCTGCGCAAAAGATACGGAAGGAATGTCTCCT
GCTAAGGTATATAAGCTGGTGGGAGAAAATGAAAACCTATATTTAAAAATGACGGACAGCCGGTATAAAG
GGACCACCTATGATGTGGAACGGGAAAAGGACATGATGCTATGGCTGGAAGGAAAGCTGCCTGTTCCAAA
GGTCCTGCACTTTGAACGGCATGATGGCTGGAGCAATCTGCTCATGAGTGAGGCCGATGGCGTCCTTTGC
TCGGAAGAGTATGAAGATGAACAAAGCCCTGAAAAGATTATCGAGCTGTATGCGGAGTGCATCAGGCTCT
TTCACTCCATCGACATATCGGATTGTCCCTATACGAATAGCTTAGACAGCCGCTTAGCCGAATTGGATTA
CTTACTGAATAACGATCTGGCCGATGTGGATTGCGAAAACTGGGAAGAGGACACTCCATTTAAAGATCCG
CGCGAGCTGTATGATTTTTTAAAGACGGAAAAGCCCGAAGAGGAACTTGTCTTTTCCCACGGCGACCTGG
GAGACAGCAACATCTTTGTGAAAGATGGCAAAGTAAGTGGCTTTATTGATCTTGGGAGAAGCGGCAGGGC
GGACAAGTGGTATGACATTGCCTTCTGCGTCCGGTCGATCAGGGAGGATATCGGGGAAGAACAGTATGTC
GAGCTATTTTTTGACTTACTGGGGATCAAGCCTGATTGGGAGAAAATAAAATATTATATTTTACTGGATG
AATTGTTTTAGCTGTCAGACCAAGTTTACTCATATATACTTTAGATTGATTTAAAACTTCATTTTTAATT
TAAAAGGATCTAGGTGAAGATCCTTTTTGATAATCTCATGACCAAAATCCCTTAACGTGAGTTTTCGTTC
CACTGAGCGTCAGACCCCGTAGAAAAGATCAAAGGATCTTCTTGAGATCCTTTTTTTCTGCGCGTAATCT
GCTGCTTGCAAACAAAAAAACCACCGCTACCAGCGGTGGTTTGTTTGCCGGATCAAGAGCTACCAACTCT
TTTTCCGAAGGTAACTGGCTTCAGCAGAGCGCAGATACCAAATACTGTCCTTCTAGTGTAGCCGTAGTTA
GGCCACCACTTCAAGAACTCTGTAGCACCGCCTACATACCTCGCTCTGCTAATCCTGTTACCAGTGGCTG
CTGCCAGTGGCGATAAGTCGTGTCTTACCGGGTTGGACTCAAGACGATAGTTACCGGATAAGGCGCAGCG
GTCGGGCTGAACGGGGGGTTCGTGCACACAGCCCAGCTTGGAGCGAACGACCTACACCGAACTGAGATAC
CTACAGCGTGAGCTATGAGAAAGCGCCACGCTTCCCGAAGGGAGAAAGGCGGACAGGTATCCGGTAAGCG
GCAGGGTCGGAACAGGAGAGCGCACGAGGGAGCTTCCAGGGGGAAACGCCTGGTATCTTTATAGTCCTGT
CGGGTTTCGCCACCTCTGACTTGAGCGTCGATTTTTGTGATGCTCGTCAGGGGGGCGGAGCCTATGGAAA
AACGCCAGCAACGCGGCCTTTTTACGGTTCCTGTGGTTGGCACATACAAATGGACGAACGGATAAACCTT
TTCACGCCCTTTTAAATATCCGATTATTCTAATAAACGCTCTTTTCTCTTAGGTTTACCCGCCAATATAT
CCTGTCAAACACTGATAGTTTAAACTCCCTCGGTCACATGTGCATCCTCTAGTGGAGGGAGAGAGGATTT
TGAGGAAATAATTAATTGAATTACTTGTATTATTGATAAAGTAATTTAGATAAGTTGTTAGTACAACTTA
TTGCAACTATGGATAGACAAAAATCACTTATTTTAAGGGGAGAAGTATATAACAACTTATTATAAAATTT
CTGAGCAGCCGGCCTCCTCCAATCAATCATAGAGAGTGGAGCCCATTCTGGAAAACCAAGGAACCCCCAA
CTTGCACTGGTGCGGTGGCCCAATTCAAAAAAAACGGGGCCCAGCAAAGTAACGCCGTTGTAACGATTTA
TCAATCCAAACTCAAAAGGCGGCGAGATGCGTTTAACTCCGTGAAATTAACAAACCGCCAACAACTTGCA
ATTTGCAACTACCGTTTCCAAGAAGAACTCAACCACACAACGTATCCTATCCCAAACCACACGCAACTAG
TGACGCGTCATAAGGACACGTGTCACAATTTGACTGGTTAATAATTTCACCGCTTTTGCTATAAATTACC
TCCAATCCCCTTAGCTTCTTCACAATTCAGTTCCCAACCCTAACAATTCTTGTTCATATCGCTTCTCTCT
ACTTTCAAGGTATGATCCAATTTCTCTCTTCTTTCTCTGTAATCCTTTCGTTGAGTTTTGTTTCCGATCA
ATCATAGGTAGTTTTCTTGTTTCGAAGCATGAGATCTAGGAATTTTTTGTGATTTTCCAAAATTGAGATC
GGTTTGAAATTGAATTTTACAGCTTGAATCTCAGATCTTGTTTTATCAATGTTTTCGATGGCTTGCGATG
TAGATCTATGATAATTGTGGTTCAGTTTTGTTAGGAATCGATTTCGGTTTAGCAATTGCAGATTAATTAG
GGTTTCCAATTGAATTCTTCAGATCCGTTATGGAATTATGTCAAATAATTTATTCAAATTGGAAATTATT
GTTAGATCCACTCTTAATCTGTTTGATCCAAGCTTCAATTAGGGTTTTCACTTGTTTCAATTTCTTGTTA
TGGATTCTGATTTATCTGTTGATGTTAGATCCACTCTTAATCTGTTTGATCCAAGCGTTAATTAGGGTTT
TCACTTGTTTCAATTTCGTGTGTTGGATTCTGATTTATCTGTTGTTGATGTGATTACAGAATGAGTTATG
TAAAGGCATGTACCCTTTTGAATTTGATCACAATTGTTATGATCTGTTTGGCTATTTTGATGAGTGAAAG
TCAAAGTAGTAAGGTGGAGGCAAGTAGGGTTTTAAGGAATTCACAAGAGTTTGCATTTGCAAGAGCTAAT
CACCTTCAAACATCAGCATATGAACAGGCCAAGAACACAATGACAATTTGGCTTCAACGTTTGCCTTCTG
GACCAAGTCCTAAAGGCCCTGGTCATTGAGCTTCTCTAGCTAGAGTCGATCGACAAGCTCGAGTTTCTCC
ATAATAATGTGTGAGTAGTTCCCAGATAAGGGAATTAGGGTTCCTATAGGGTTTCGCTCATGTGTTGAGC
ATATAAGAAACCCTTAGTATGTATTTGTATTTGTAAAATACTTCTATCAATAAAATTTCTAATTCCTAAA
ACCAAAATCCAGTACTAAAATCCAGATCGCTAAGCTTGAATTCTTGCGGAGAGCGGAGAATTAAGGGAGT
CACGTTATGACCC
Features (pLannotate 1.2.2; 13 found; start..end, strand, type, name):
     45..224     +  promoter       NOS promoter: nopaline synthase promoter
    246..1040    +  CDS            NeoR/KanR: aminoglycoside phosphotransferase from Tn5; aph(3')-II (or nptII); confers resistance to neomycin, kanamycin, and G418 (Geneticin®)
   1053..1305    +  terminator     NOS terminator: nopaline synthase terminator and poly(A) signal
   1400..1424    -  misc_feature   LB T-DNA repeat: left border repeat from nopaline C58 T-DNA
   1688..2317    +  CDS            pVS1 StaA: stability protein from the Pseudomonas plasmid pVS1 (Heeb et al., 2000)
   2746..3819    +  CDS            pVS1 RepA: replication protein from the Pseudomonas plasmid pVS1 (Heeb et al., 2000)
   3885..4079    +  rep_origin     pVS1 oriV: origin of replication for the Pseudomonas plasmid pVS1 (Heeb et al., 2000)
   4285..4345    +  rep_origin     oriV (fragment): incP origin of replication
   4362..4466    +  promoter       AmpR promoter: bla
   4467..5261    +  CDS            KanR: aminoglycoside phosphotransferase; aphA-3; confers resistance to kanamycin
   5432..6020    +  rep_origin     ori: high-copy-number ColE1/pMB1/pBR322/pUC origin of replication
   6143..6167    -  misc_feature   RB T-DNA repeat: right border repeat from nopaline C58 T-DNA
   7624..7798    +  polyA_signal   CaMV poly(A) signal: cauliflower mosaic virus polyadenylation signal
