[The description below was written by a language model from this plasmid's Addgene catalogue record and pLannotate feature annotations shown in this document.]
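Description:
LjUBQ:MtPIP1:T35s is a plant-expression binary vector built on the EC50505 backbone and intended for overexpression of a small peptide-coding gene from Medicago truncatula. The insert is Medtr4g068220.1 (PIP1), a 249 bp coding sequence placed under a Lotus japonicus ubiquitin promoter and followed by a 35S terminator. The catalogue lists that terminator in its tag field, but it is a transcription termination element, not a protein fusion. In the feature table, a cauliflower mosaic virus polyadenylation signal is annotated. The promoter and the PIP1 coding sequence themselves are not annotated, though a long unannotated stretch between the right border repeat and the CaMV poly(A) signal is where they would be expected to sit.

The T-DNA is delimited by nopaline-type left and right border repeats. Besides the expression cassette, it carries a plant selection unit consisting of the NOS promoter, the Tn5 nptII (NeoR/KanR) gene and the NOS terminator, allowing selection of transformed plant tissue with G418 or kanamycin. Outside the borders, the backbone has the pVS1 replication module (RepA, StaA and oriV), which typically supports stable maintenance in Agrobacterium. It also has a high-copy ColE1/pUC-type origin for propagation in E. coli, and a separate aphA-3 kanamycin resistance gene driven by the bla promoter for bacterial selection. A short incP oriV fragment is also detected.

The sequenced record is 7,853 nt, which is shorter than the 10,475 bp listed for the backbone without insert. The record does not explain this discrepancy.
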