Addgene plasmid #164761: LjUBQ:MtPIP1:T35s
Purpose: Overexpression of Peptide coding gene (Binary vector)
Depositing lab: Wolf Scheible. Depositing organization: Noble Research Institute, LLC.
Backbone
  Vector backbone: EC50505
  Backbone size w/o insert (bp): 10475
  Vector type: Plant Expression
  Selectable markers: Neomycin (select with G418) ; N/A
Growth in bacteria
  Bacterial resistance: Kanamycin, 50 μg/mL
  Growth temperature: 37°C
  Growth strain: DH5alpha
  Copy number: High Copy
Gene/Insert
  Gene/Insert name: Medtr4g068220.1 (alt names: PIP1; AES89030.1)
  Species: Medicago truncatula
  Insert size (bp): 249
  Promoter: Lotus japonicus Ubiquitin
  Tag / fusion protein: Terminator 35S (C terminal on insert)
  Cloning method: Unknown
Terms and licenses: Academic/Nonprofit Terms; Industry Terms: Not Available to Industry
Depositor comments: Cloned by Sonali/Shulan
How to cite: LjUBQ:MtPIP1:T35s was a gift from Wolf Scheible (Addgene plasmid # 164761 ; http://n2t.net/addgene:164761 ; RRID:Addgene_164761)
