>Addgene plasmid #164761 | LjUBQ:MtPIP1:T35s | depositor partial sequence | sequence record 319986 | partial
ATGAGTTATGTAAAGGCATGTACCCTTTTGAATTTGATCACAATTGTTATGATCTGTTTGGCTATTTTGA
TGAGTGAAAGTCAAAGTAGTAAGGTGGAGGCAAGTAGGGTTTTAAGGAATTCACAAGAGTTTGCATTTGC
AAGAGCTAATCACCTTCAAACATCAGCATATGAACAGGCCAAGAACACAATGACAATTTGGCTTCAACGT
TTGCCTTCTGGACCAAGTCCTAAAGGCCCTGGTCATTGA
